>Addgene plasmid #77014 | MATK gRNA (BRDN0001149242) | addgene full sequence | sequence record 186948 | Addgene Assembled Sequence
CCCGGGTGCAAAGATGGATAAAGTTTTAAACAGAGAGGAATCTTTGCAGCTAATGGACCTTCTAGGTCTT
GAAAGGAGTGGGAATTGGCTCCGGTGCCCGTCAGTGGGCAGAGCGCACATCGCCCACAGTCCCCGAGAAG
TTGGGGGGAGGGGTCGGCAATTGATCCGGTGCCTAGAGAAGGTGGCGCGGGGTAAACTGGGAAAGTGATG
TCGTGTACTGGCTCCGCCTTTTTCCCGAGGGTGGGGGAGAACCGTATATAAGTGCAGTAGTCGCCGTGAA
CGTTCTTTTTCGCAACGGGTTTGCCGCCAGAACACAGGTAAGTGCCGTGTGTGGTTCCCGCGGGCCTGGC
CTCTTTACGGGTTATGGCCCTTGCGTGCCTTGAATTACTTCCACCTGGCTGCAGTACGTGATTCTTGATC
CCGAGCTTCGGGTTGGAAGTGGGTGGGAGAGTTCGAGGCCTTGCGCTTAAGGAGCCCCTTCGCCTCGTGC
TTGAGTTGAGGCCTGGCCTGGGCGCTGGGGCCGCCGCGTGCGAATCTGGTGGCACCTTCGCGCCTGTCTC
GCTGCTTTCGATAAGTCTCTAGCCATTTAAAATTTTTGATGACCTGCTGCGACGCTTTTTTTCTGGCAAG
ATAGTCTTGTAAATGCGGGCCAAGATCTGCACACTGGTATTTCGGTTTTTGGGGCCGCGGGCGGCGACGG
GGCCCGTGCGTCCCAGCGCACATGTTCGGCGAGGCGGGGCCTGCGAGCGCGGCCACCGAGAATCGGACGG
GGGTAGTCTCAAGCTGGCCGGCCTGCTCTGGTGCCTGGCCTCGCGCCGCCGTGTATCGCCCCGCCCTGGG
CGGCAAGGCTGGCCCGGTCGGCACCAGTTGCGTGAGCGGAAAGATGGCCGCTTCCCGGCCCTGCTGCAGG
GAGCTCAAAATGGAGGACGCGGCGCTCGGGAGAGCGGGCGGGTGAGTCACCCACACAAAGGAAAAGGGCC
TTTCCGTCCTCAGCCGTCGCTTCATGTGACTCCACGGAGTACCGGGCGCCGTCCAGGCACCTCGATTAGT
TCTCGAGCTTTTGGAGTACGTCGTCTTTAGGTTGGGGGGAGGGGTTTTATGCGATGGAGTTTCCCCACAC
TGAGTGGGTGGAGACTGAAGTTAGGCCAGCTTGGCACTTGATGTAATTCTCCTTGGAATTTGCCCTTTTT
GAGTTTGGATCTTGGTTCATTCTCAAGCCTCAGACAGTGGTTCAAAGTTTTTTTCTTCCATTTCAGGTGT
CGTGACGTACGGCCACCATGACCGAGTACAAGCCCACGGTGCGCCTCGCCACCCGCGACGACGTCCCCAG
GGCCGTACGCACCCTCGCCGCCGCGTTCGCCGACTACCCCGCCACGCGCCACACCGTCGATCCGGACCGC
CACATCGAGCGGGTCACCGAGCTGCAAGAACTCTTCCTCACGCGCGTCGGGCTCGACATCGGCAAGGTGT
GGGTCGCGGACGACGGCGCCGCCGTGGCGGTCTGGACCACGCCGGAGAGCGTCGAAGCGGGGGCGGTGTT
CGCCGAGATCGGCCCGCGCATGGCCGAGTTGAGCGGTTCCCGGCTGGCCGCGCAGCAACAGATGGAAGGC
CTCCTGGCGCCGCACCGGCCCAAGGAGCCCGCGTGGTTCCTGGCCACCGTCGGAGTCTCGCCCGACCACC
AGGGCAAGGGTCTGGGCAGCGCCGTCGTGCTCCCCGGAGTGGAGGCGGCCGAGCGCGCCGGGGTGCCCGC
CTTCCTGGAGACCTCCGCGCCCCGCAACCTCCCCTTCTACGAGCGGCTCGGCTTCACCGTCACCGCCGAC
GTCGAGGTGCCCGAAGGACCGCGCACCTGGTGCATGACCCGCAAGCCCGGTGCCTGAACGCGTTAAGTCG
ACAATCAACCTCTGGATTACAAAATTTGTGAAAGATTGACTGGTATTCTTAACTATGTTGCTCCTTTTAC
GCTATGTGGATACGCTGCTTTAATGCCTTTGTATCATGCTATTGCTTCCCGTATGGCTTTCATTTTCTCC
TCCTTGTATAAATCCTGGTTGCTGTCTCTTTATGAGGAGTTGTGGCCCGTTGTCAGGCAACGTGGCGTGG
TGTGCACTGTGTTTGCTGACGCAACCCCCACTGGTTGGGGCATTGCCACCACCTGTCAGCTCCTTTCCGG
GACTTTCGCTTTCCCCCTCCCTATTGCCACGGCGGAACTCATCGCCGCCTGCCTTGCCCGCTGCTGGACA
GGGGCTCGGCTGTTGGGCACTGACAATTCCGTGGTGTTGTCGGGGAAATCATCGTCCTTTCCTTGGCTGC
TCGCCTGTGTTGCCACCTGGATTCTGCGCGGGACGTCCTTCTGCTACGTCCCTTCGGCCCTCAATCCAGC
GGACCTTCCTTCCCGCGGCCTGCTGCCGGCTCTGCGGCCTCTTCCGCGTCTTCGCCTTCGCCCTCAGACG
AGTCGGATCTCCCTTTGGGCCGCCTCCCCGCGTCGACTTTAAGACCAATGACTTACAAGGCAGCTGTAGA
TCTTAGCCACTTTTTAAAAGAAAAGGGGGGACTGGAAGGGCTAATTCACTCCCAACGAAGACAAGATCTG
CTTTTTGCTTGTACTGGGTCTCTCTGGTTAGACCAGATCTGAGCCTGGGAGCTCTCTGGCTAACTAGGGA
ACCCACTGCTTAAGCCTCAATAAAGCTTGCCTTGAGTGCTTCAAGTAGTGTGTGCCCGTCTGTTGTGTGA
CTCTGGTAACTAGAGATCCCTCAGACCCTTTTAGTCAGTGTGGAAAATCTCTAGCAGTACGTATAGTAGT
TCATGTCATCTTATTATTCAGTATTTATAACTTGCAAAGAAATGAATATCAGAGAGTGAGAGGAACTTGT
TTATTGCAGCTTATAATGGTTACAAATAAAGCAATAGCATCACAAATTTCACAAATAAAGCATTTTTTTC
ACTGCATTCTAGTTGTGGTTTGTCCAAACTCATCAATGTATCTTATCATGTCTGGCTCTAGCTATCCCGC
CCCTAACTCCGCCCATCCCGCCCCTAACTCCGCCCAGTTCCGCCCATTCTCCGCCCCATGGCTGACTAAT
TTTTTTTATTTATGCAGAGGCCGAGGCCGCCTCGGCCTCTGAGCTATTCCAGAAGTAGTGAGGAGGCTTT
TTTGGAGGCCTAGGGACGTACCCAATTCGCCCTATAGTGAGTCGTATTACGCGCGCTCACTGGCCGTCGT
TTTACAACGTCGTGACTGGGAAAACCCTGGCGTTACCCAACTTAATCGCCTTGCAGCACATCCCCCTTTC
GCCAGCTGGCGTAATAGCGAAGAGGCCCGCACCGATCGCCCTTCCCAACAGTTGCGCAGCCTGAATGGCG
AATGGG
[124 nt withheld, positions 3367-3490]
C
[91 nt withheld, positions 3492-3582]
A
[49 nt withheld, positions 3584-3632]
CCTTTGACGTTGGAGTCCACGTTCTTT
[37 nt withheld, positions 3660-3696]
ACCCTATCTCGGTCTATTCTTTTGATTTATAAGGGATTTTGCCGATTTCGGCCTATTGGTTAAAAAATGA
GCTGATTTAACAAAAATTTAACGCGAATTTTAACAAAATATTAACGCTTACAATTTAGGTGGCACTTTTC
GGGGAAATGTGCGCGGAACCCCTATTTGTTTATTTTTCTAAATACATTCAAATATGTATCCGCTCATGAG
ACAATAACCCTGATAAATGCTTCAATAATATTGAAAAAGGAAGAGTATGAGTATTCAACATTTCCGTGTC
GCCCTTATTCCCTTTTTTGCGGCATTTTGCCTTCCTGTTTTTGCTCACCCAGAAACGCTGGTGAAAGTAA
AAGATGCTGAAGATCAGTTGGGTGCACGAGTGGGTTACATCGAACTGGATCTCAACAGCGGTAAGATCCT
TGAGAGTTTTCGCCCCGAAGAACGTTTTCCAATGATGAGCACTTTTAAAGTTCTGCTATGTGGCGCGGTA
TTATCCCGTATTGACGCCGGGCAAGAGCAACTCGGTCGCCGCATACACTATTCTCAGAATGACTTGGTTG
AGTACTCACCAGTCACAGAAAAGCATCTTACGGATGGCATGACAGTAAGAGAATTATGCAGTGCTGCCAT
AACCATGAGTGATAACACTGCGGCCAACTTACTTCTGACAACGATCGGAGGACCGAAGGAGCTAACCGCT
TTTTTGCACAACATGGGGGATCATGTAACTCGCCTTGATCGTTGGGAACCGGAGCTGAATGAAGCCATAC
CAAACGACGAGCGTGACACCACGATGCCTGTAGCAATGGCAACAACGTTGCGCAAACTATTAACTGGCGA
ACTACTTACTCTAGCTTCCCGGCAACAATTAATAGACTGGATGGAGGCGGATAAAGTTGCAGGACCACTT
CTGCGCTCGGCCCTTCCGGCTGGCTGGTTTATTGCTGATAAATCTGGAGCCGGTGAGCGTGGGTCTCGCG
GTATCATTGCAGCACTGGGGCCAGATGGTAAGCCCTCCCGTATCGTAGTTATCTACACGACGGGGAGTCA
GGCAACTATGGATGAACGAAATAGACAGATCGCTGAGATAGGTGCCTCACTGATTAAGCATTGGTAACTG
TCAGACCAAGTTTACTCATATATACTTTAGATTGATTTAAAACTTCATTTTTAATTTAAAAGGATCTAGG
TGAAGATCCTTTTTGATAATCTCATGACCAAAATCCCTTAACGTGAGTTTTCGTTCCACTGAGCGTCAGA
CCCCGTAGAAAAGATCAAAGGATCTTCTTGAGATCCTTTTTTTCTGCGCGTAATCTGCTGCTTGCAAACA
AAAAAACCACCGCTACCAGCGGTGGTTTGTTTGCCGGATCAAGAGCTACCAACTCTTTTTCCGAAGGTAA
CTGGCTTCAGCAGAGCGCAGATACCAAATACTGTTCTTCTAGTGTAGCCGTAGTTAGGCCACCACTTCAA
GAACTCTGTAGCACCGCCTACATACCTCGCTCTGCTAATCCTGTTACCAGTGGCTGCTGCCAGTGGCGAT
AAGTCGTGTCTTACCGGGTTGGACTCAAGACGATAGTTACCGGATAAGGCGCAGCGGTCGGGCTGAACGG
GGGGTTCGTGCACACAGCCCAGCTTGGAGCGAACGACCTACACCGAACTGAGATACCTACAGCGTGAGCT
ATGAGAAAGCGCCACGCTTCCCGAAGGGAGAAAGGCGGACAGGTATCCGGTAAGCGGCAGGGTCGGAACA
GGAGAGCGCACGAGGGAGCTTCCAGGGGGAAACGCCTGGTATCTTTATAGTCCTGTCGGGTTTCGCCACC
TCTGACTTGAGCGTCGATTTTTGTGATGCTCGTCAGGGGGGCGGAGCCTATGGAAAAACGCCAGCAACGC
GGCCTTTTTACGGTTCCTGGCCTTTTGCTGGCCTTTTGCTCACATGTTCTTTCCTGCGTTATCCCCTGAT
TCTGTGGATAACCGTATTACCGCCTTTGAGTGAGCTGATACCGCTCGCCGCAGCCGAACGACCGAGCGCA
GCGAGTCAGTGAGCGAGGAAGCGGAAGAGCGCCCAATACGCAAACCGCCTCTCCCCGCGCGTTGGCCGAT
TCATTAATGCAGCTGGCACGACAGGTTTCCCGACTGGAAAGCGGGCAGTGAGCGCAACGCAATTAATGTG
AGTTAGCTCACTCATTAGGCACCCCAGGCTTTACACTTTATGCTTCCGGCTCGTATGTTGTGTGGAATTG
TGAGCGGATAACAATTTCACACAGGAAACAGCTATGACCATGATTACGCCAAGCGCGCAATTAACCCTCA
CTAAAGGGAACAAAAGCTGGAGCTGCAAGCTTAATGTAGTCTTATGCAATACTCTTGTAGTCTTGCAACA
TGGTAACGATGAGTTAGCAACATGCCTTACAAGGAGAGAAAAAGCACCGTGCATGCCGATTGGTGGAAGT
AAGGTGGTACGATCGTGCCTTATTAGGAAGGCAACAGACGGGTCTGACATGGATTGGACGAACCACTGAA
TTGCCGCATTGCAGAGATATTGTATTTAAGTGCCTAGCTCGATACATAAACGGGTCTCTCTGGTTAGACC
AGATCTGAGCCTGGGAGCTCTCTGGCTAACTAGGGAACCCACTGCTTAAGCCTCAATAAAGCTTGCCTTG
AGTGCTTCAAGTAGTGTGTGCCCGTCTGTTGTGTGACTCTGGTAACTAGAGATCCCTCAGACCCTTTTAG
TCAGTGTGGAAAATCTCTAGCAGTGGCGCCCGAACAGGGACTTGAAAGCGAAAGGGAAACCAGAGGAGCT
CTCTCGACGCAGGACTCGGCTTGCTGAAGCGCGCACGGCAAGAGGCGAGGGGCGGCGACTGGTGAGTACG
CCAAAAATTTTGACTAGCGGAGGCTAGAAGGAGAGAGATGGGTGCGAGAGCGTCAGTATTAAGCGGGGGA
GAATTAGATCGCGATGGGAAAAAATTCGGTTAAGGCCAGGGGGAAAGAAAAAATATAAATTAAAACATAT
AGTATGGGCAAGCAGGGAGCTAGAACGATTCGCAGTTAATCCTGGCCTGTTAGAAACATCAGAAGGCTGT
AGACAAATACTGGGACAGCTACAACCATCCCTTCAGACAGGATCAGAAGAACTTAGATCATTATATAATA
CAGTAGCAACCCTCTATTGTGTGCATCAAAGGATAGAGATAAAAGACACCAAGGAAGCTTTAGACAAGAT
AGAGGAAGAGCAAAACAAAAGTAAGACCACCGCACAGCAAGCGGCCGCTGATCTTCAGACCTGGAGGAGG
AGATATGAGGGACAATTGGAGAAGTGAATTATATAAATATAAAGTAGTAAAAATTGAACCATTAGGAGTA
GCACCCACCAAGGCAAAGAGAAGAGTGGTGCAGAGAGAAAAAAGAGCAGTGGGAATAGGAGCTTTGTTCC
TTGGGTTCTTGGGAGCAGCAGGAAGCACTATGGGCGCAGCGTCAATGACGCTGACGGTACAGGCCAGACA
ATTATTGTCTGGTATAGTGCAGCAGCAGAACAATTTGCTGAGGGCTATTGAGGCGCAACAGCATCTGTTG
CAACTCACAGTCTGGGGCATCAAGCAGCTCCAGGCAAGAATCCTGGCTGTGGAAAGATACCTAAAGGATC
AACAGCTCCTGGGGATTTGGGGTTGCTCTGGAAAACTCATTTGCACCACTGCTGTGCCTTGGAATGCTAG
TTGGAGTAATAAATCTCTGGAACAGATTTGGAATCACACGACCTGGATGGAGTGGGACAGAGAAATTAAC
AATTACACAAGCTTAATACACTCCTTAATTGAAGAATCGCAAAACCAGCAAGAAAAGAATGAACAAGAAT
TATTGGAATTAGATAAATGGGCAAGTTTGTGGAATTGGTTTAACATAACAAATTGGCTGTGGTATATAAA
ATTATTCATAATGATAGTAGGAGGCTTGGTAGGTTTAAGAATAGTTTTTGCTGTACTTTCTATAGTGAAT
AGAGTTAGGCAGGGATATTCACCATTATCGTTTCAGACCCACCTCCCAACCCCGAGGGGACCCAGAGAGG
GCCTATTTCCCATGATTCCTTCATATTTGCATATACGATACAAGGCTGTTAGAGAGATAATTAGAATTAA
TTTGACTGTAAACACAAAGATATTAGTACAAAATACGTGACGTAGAAAGTAATAATTTCTTGGGTAGTTT
GCAGTTTTAAAATTATGTTTTAAAATGGACTATCATATGCTTACCGTAACTTGAAAGTATTTCGATTTCT
TGGCTTTATATATCTTGTGGAAAGGACGAAACACCGATTGGGAGCACAGATCGGAGGTTTTAGAGCTAGA
AATAGCAAGTTAAAATAAGGCTAGTCCGTTATCAACTTGAAAAAGTGGCACCGAGTCGGTGCTTTTTTAA
GCTTGGCGTAACTAGATCTTGAGACAAATGGCAGTATTCATCCACAATTTTAAAAGAAAAGGGGGGATTG
GGGGGTACAGTGCAGGGGAAAGAATAGTAGACATAATAGCAACAGACATACAAACTAAAGAATTACAAAA
ACAAATTACAAAAATTCAAAATTTTCGGGTTTATTACAGGGACAGCAGAGATCCACTTTGGCGCCGGCTC
GAGGGGG
Features (pLannotate 1.2.2; 29 found; start..end, strand, type, name):
     14..80      +  CDS            small t antigen (fragment): SV40 (simian virus 40) small t antigen
    106..317     +  promoter       EF-1α core promoter: core promoter for human elongation factor EF-1α
    318..1256    +  intron         EF-1α intron A: intron upstream of the start codon of human EF-1α
   1278..1877    +  CDS            PuroR (fragment): puromycin N-acetyltransferase; pac from Streptomyces; confers resistance to puromycin
   1893..2481    +  misc_feature   WPRE: woodchuck hepatitis virus posttranscriptional regulatory element
   2532..2551    +  misc_feature   cPPT/CTS (fragment): central polypurine tract and central termination sequence of HIV-1
   2553..2786    +  LTR            3' LTR (ΔU3): self-inactivating 3' long terminal repeat (LTR) from HIV-1
   2864..2985    +  polyA_signal   SV40 poly(A) signal: SV40 polyadenylation signal
   3025..3160    +  rep_origin     SV40 ori: SV40 origin of replication
   3181..3199    -  promoter       T7 promoter: promoter for bacteriophage T7 RNA polymerase
   3207..3362    +  CDS            lacZα (fragment): LacZα fragment of β-galactosidase; lacZ fragment
   3367..3795    +  rep_origin     f1 ori (sequence partly withheld): f1 bacteriophage origin of replication; arrow indicates direction of (+) strand synthesis
   3848..3952    +  promoter       AmpR promoter: bla
   3953..4813    +  CDS            AmpR: β-lactamase; bla; confers resistance to ampicillin, carbenicillin, and related antibiotics
   4984..5572    +  rep_origin     ori: high-copy-number ColE1/pMB1/pBR322/pUC origin of replication
   5755..5847    +  CDS            lacI (fragment): lac repressor; lacI; The lac repressor binds to the lac operator to inhibit transcription in E. coli. This inhibition can be relieved by adding lactose or isopropyl-β-D-thiogalactopyranoside (IPTG).
   5860..5881    +  protein_bind   CAP binding site: CAP binding activates transcription in the presence of cAMP. E. coli catabolite activator protein
   5896..5926    +  promoter       lac promoter: promoter for the E. coli lac operon
   5934..5950    +  protein_bind   lac operator: The lac repressor binds to the lac operator to inhibit transcription in E. coli. This inhibition can be relieved by adding lactose or isopropyl-β-D-thiogalactopyranoside (IPTG). lac repressor encoded by lacI
   5995..6013    +  promoter       T3 promoter: promoter for bacteriophage T3 RNA polymerase
   6041..6267    +  promoter       RSV promoter: Rous sarcoma virus enhancer/promoter
   6268..6448    +  LTR            5' LTR (truncated): truncated 5' long terminal repeat (LTR) from HIV-1
   6495..6620    +  misc_feature   HIV-1 Ψ: packaging signal of human immunodeficiency virus type 1
   6604..6967    +  CDS            HIV-1 gag (fragment): gag protein from human immunodeficiency virus 1; gag
   7113..7346    +  misc_feature   RRE: The Rev response element (RRE) of HIV-1 allows for Rev-dependent mRNA export from the nucleus to the cytoplasm.
   7723..7749    +  CDS            Rev (fragment): human immunodeficiency virus 1 (HIV-1) Rev protein; rev; enhances nuclear export of unspliced and incompletely spliced viral mRNAs
   7753..7993    +  promoter       U6 promoter: RNA polymerase III promoter for human U6 snRNA
   8023..8098    +  misc_RNA       gRNA scaffold: guide RNA scaffold for the Streptococcus pyogenes CRISPR/Cas9 system
   8154..8271    +  misc_feature   cPPT/CTS: central polypurine tract and central termination sequence of HIV-1
