[The description below was written by a language model from this plasmid's Addgene catalogue record and pLannotate feature annotations shown in this document.]
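Description:
MATK gRNA (BRDN0001149242) is a third-generation lentiviral CRISPR guide plasmid built on the lentiGuide-Puro backbone, carrying a single guide RNA directed against human MATK, a kinase gene also known as CHK or CTK. The guide was designed against three MATK reference transcripts and belongs to a human kinome gRNA collection. In bacteria the 8.3 kb plasmid is maintained at high copy through a ColE1/pUC-type origin and selected with ampicillin via the β-lactamase gene. An f1 origin, an SV40 origin and poly(A) signal, and lac/T7/T3 remnants are also annotated in the backbone.

The transfer cassette is arranged for Tat-independent packaging. An RSV promoter is fused to a truncated HIV-1 5' LTR, followed by the Ψ packaging signal with a partial gag sequence, the Rev response element for Rev-dependent nuclear export of the genomic RNA, and a cPPT/CTS that aids nuclear import. It ends in a ΔU3 self-inactivating 3' LTR, which silences LTR promoter activity after integration. Within this frame, the human U6 RNA polymerase III promoter drives the MATK-specific spacer joined to the Streptococcus pyogenes gRNA scaffold. Downstream, the EF-1α core promoter with its intron A expresses puromycin N-acetyltransferase, with a WPRE to boost transcript levels, allowing puromycin selection of transduced mammalian cells.

The plasmid does not encode Cas9, so it is meant to be used with a separate Cas9 lentivector or in cells that already express Cas9, typically to knock out MATK in human cells.
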