Addgene plasmid #77014: MATK gRNA (BRDN0001149242)
Purpose: 3rd generation lentiviral gRNA plasmid targeting human MATK
Depositing lab: John Doench & David Root. Depositing organization: Broad Institute. Publication: Optimized sgRNA design to maximize activity and minimize off-target effects of CRISPR-Cas9. Doench JG, Fusi N, Sullender M, Hegde M, Vaimberg EW, Donovan KF, Smith I, Tothova Z, Wilen C, Orchard R, Virgin HW, Listgarten J, Root DE. Nat Biotechnol. 2016 Jan 18. doi: 10.1038/nbt.3437. PubMed 26780180.
Backbone
  Vector backbone: lentiGuide-Puro
  Backbone manufacturer: Zhang Lab (Addgene plasmid # 52963)
  Vector type: Mammalian Expression, Lentiviral, CRISPR
  Selectable markers: Puromycin
Growth in bacteria
  Bacterial resistance: Ampicillin, 100 μg/mL
  Growth temperature: 37°C
  Growth strain: DH5alpha
  Copy number: High Copy
Gene/Insert
  Gene/Insert name: MATK (alt names: MATK; NM_002378.3)
  gRNA/shRNA sequence: ATTGGGAGCACAGATCGGAG
  Species: H. sapiens (human)
  Entrez Gene: MATK (a.k.a. CHK, CTK, HHYLTK, HYL, HYLTK, Lsk)
  Promoter: hU6
  Cloning method: Unknown
  Sequencing primers: 5′ U6-F; 3′ pS2-R
Terms and licenses: Academic/Nonprofit Terms; Industry Terms: Not Available to Industry
Depositor comments: The gRNA was designed to target the following Genbank reference sequence(s): NM_002378.3,NM_139354.2,NM_139355.2. Note that this plasmid does NOT contain Cas9. It should be used in conjunction with lentiCas9-Blast (Addgene #52962) or otherwise with cell lines already expressing Cas9. Browse the full kinome gRNA library at http://www.addgene.org/pooled-library/broadgpp-human-kinome/ or visit http://www.broadinstitute.org/rnai/public/ for detailed protocols and information.
How to cite: MATK gRNA (BRDN0001149242) was a gift from John Doench & David Root (Addgene plasmid # 77014 ; http://n2t.net/addgene:77014 ; RRID:Addgene_77014)
