>Addgene plasmid #77014 | MATK gRNA (BRDN0001149242) | depositor partial sequence | sequence record 144474 | Target Sequence
ATTGGGAGCACAGATCGGAG
