>Addgene plasmid #77014 | MATK gRNA (BRDN0001149242) | addgene partial sequence | sequence record 186947 | hU6-F
AGAAAGTAATAATTTCTTGGGTAGTTTGCAGTTTTAAAATTATGTTTTAAAATGGACTATCATATGCTTA
CCGTAACTTGAAAGTATTTCGATTTCTTGGCTTTATATATCTTGTGGAAAGGACGAAACACCGATTGGGA
GCACAGATCGGAGGTTTTAGAGCTAGAAATAGCAAGTTAAAATAAGGCTAGTCCGTTATCAACTTGAAAA
AGTGGCACCGAGTCGGTGCTTTTTTAAGCTTGGCGTAACTAGATCTTGAGACAAATGGCAGTATTCATCC
ACAATTTTAAAAGAAAAGGGGGGATTGGGGGGTACAGTGCAGGGGAAAGAATAGTAGACATAATAGCAAC
AGACATACAAACTAAAGAATTACAAAAACAAATTACAAAAATTCAAAATTTTCGGGTTTATTACAGGGAC
AGCAGAGATCCACTTTGGCGCCGGCTCGAGGGGGCCCGGGTGCAAAGATGGATAAAGTTTTAAACAGAGA
GGAATCTTTGCAGCTAATGGACCTTCTAGGTCTTGAAAGGAGTGGGAATTGGCTCCGGTGCCCGTCAGTG
GGCAGAGCGC
